Addgene plasmid #171382: CMV-dCas13X.1-REPAIRv2-SV40pA_CMV-mCherry-BGHpA_U6-BbsI-DR
Purpose: Expression vector for encoding a human codon-optimized dCas13X.1-REPAIRv2 driven by CMV promoter,mCherry driven by CMV promoter and U6-driven crRNAs cloning site.
Depositing lab: Hui Yang. Publication: Programmable RNA editing with compact CRISPR-Cas13 systems from uncultivated microbes. Xu C, Zhou Y, Xiao Q, He B, Geng G, Wang Z, Cao B, Dong X, Bai W, Wang Y, Wang X, Zhou D, Yuan T, Huo X, Lai J, Yang H. Nat Methods. 2021 May;18(5):499-506. doi: 10.1038/s41592-021-01124-4. Epub 2021 May 3. PubMed 33941935.
Backbone
  Vector backbone: pCX539
  Vector type: Mammalian Expression
Growth in bacteria
  Bacterial resistance: Ampicillin, 100 μg/mL
  Growth temperature: 37°C
  Growth strain: DH5alpha
  Copy number: High Copy
Gene/Insert
  Gene/Insert name: humanized dCas13X.1-REPAIRv2 (alt names: dCas13X.1-REPAIRv2; pCX812)
  Species: Synthetic
  Promoter: CMV, U6
  Tag / fusion protein: HA (C terminal on backbone)
  Cloning method: Restriction Enzyme; 5′ cloning site Unknown (unknown if destroyed); 3′ cloning site Unknown (unknown if destroyed)
Terms and licenses: Academic/Nonprofit Terms; Industry Terms: Not Available to Industry
How to cite: CMV-dCas13X.1-REPAIRv2-SV40pA_CMV-mCherry-BGHpA_U6-BbsI-DR was a gift from Hui Yang (Addgene plasmid # 171382 ; http://n2t.net/addgene:171382 ; RRID:Addgene_171382)
