[The description below was written by a language model from this plasmid's Addgene catalogue record and pLannotate feature annotations shown in this document.]
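Description:
CMV-dCas13X.1-REPAIRv2-SV40pA_CMV-mCherry-BGHpA_U6-BbsI-DR is an 8.4 kb mammalian expression plasmid on the pCX539 backbone, built for programmable A-to-I RNA editing with a compact Cas13 system. It is propagated in E. coli as a high-copy plasmid through a ColE1/pUC-type origin and selected with ampicillin via the β-lactamase gene and its own promoter.

The plasmid carries three expression units. In the first, a CMV enhancer/promoter followed by a chimeric β-globin/immunoglobulin intron drives a synthetic, human codon-optimized fusion of catalytically inactive Cas13X.1 to the REPAIRv2 editing module. The automated annotation does not label the dCas13X.1 portion, but the unannotated stretch between the intron and the deaminase presumably contains it. The downstream segment is recognized as an ADAR2-type (Adarb1-like) adenosine deaminase fragment, which deaminates adenosine to inosine in double-stranded RNA. A short hit to a fluorogen-activating protein just before it is most likely a linker match rather than a functional element. The fusion ends in a C-terminal HA epitope tag for detection. The construct name specifies an SV40 poly(A) for this cassette, whereas the feature table detects a bGH poly(A) signal there.

A second CMV enhancer/promoter drives mCherry with a bGH poly(A) signal, giving a red fluorescent marker of transfected cells. The third unit is a human U6 RNA polymerase III promoter which, according to the name and stated purpose, precedes BbsI sites for inserting spacer oligonucleotides next to the Cas13X.1 direct repeat. These elements are not annotated individually. Once a spacer is cloned, the crRNA guides the dCas13X.1-deaminase fusion to a chosen transcript for site-directed base editing.
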