Features (pLannotate 1.2.2; 15 found; start..end, strand, type, name):
    104..964     +  CDS            AmpR: β-lactamase; bla; confers resistance to ampicillin, carbenicillin, and related antibiotics
   1135..1723    +  rep_origin     ori: high-copy-number ColE1/pMB1/pBR322/pUC origin of replication
   1817..2057    +  promoter       U6 promoter: RNA polymerase III promoter for human U6 snRNA
   2158..2535    +  enhancer       CMV enhancer: human cytomegalovirus immediate early enhancer
   2537..2736    +  promoter       CMV promoter: human cytomegalovirus (CMV) immediate early promoter
   2831..2963    +  intron         chimeric intron: chimera between introns from human β-globin and immunoglobulin heavy chain genes
   5393..5418    +  CDS            FAPα2 (fragment): fluorogen-activating protein composed of a dimer of the L5-MG single-chain antibody fragment (Szent-Gyorgyi et al., 2008) binds malachite green derivatives to produce red fluorescence
   5423..6577    +  CDS            Adarb1 (fragment): RED1_RAT - Also known as Red1. Experimental evidence at protein level: Swiss-Prot protein existence level 1. Catalyzes the hydrolytic deamination of adenosine to inosine in double-stranded RNA (dsRNA) referred to as A-to-I RNA editing. This may affect gene expression and function in a number of ways that include mRNA translation by changing codons and hence the amino acid sequence of proteins; pre-mRNA splicing by altering splice site recognition sequences; RNA stability by changing sequences involved in nuclease recognition; genetic stability in the case of RNA virus genomes by changing seque
   6578..6604    +  CDS            HA: HA (human influenza hemagglutinin) epitope tag
   6638..6749    +  polyA_signal   bGH poly(A) signal: bovine growth hormone polyadenylation signal
   6914..7217    +  enhancer       CMV enhancer: human cytomegalovirus immediate early enhancer
   7218..7421    +  promoter       CMV promoter: human cytomegalovirus (CMV) immediate early promoter
   7456..8165    +  CDS            mCherry (fragment): monomeric derivative of DsRed fluorescent protein (Shaner et al., 2004) mammalian codon-optimized
   8189..8300    +  polyA_signal   bGH poly(A) signal: bovine growth hormone polyadenylation signal
   8420..103     +  promoter       AmpR promoter (across the origin): bla
>Addgene plasmid #171382 | CMV-dCas13X.1-REPAIRv2-SV40pA_CMV-mCherry-BGHpA_U6-BbsI-DR | addgene full sequence | sequence record 337349 | Addgene NGS Result
CGGAACCCCTATTTGTTTATTTTTCTAAATACATTCAAATATGTATCCGCTCATGAGACAATAACCCTGA
TAAATGCTTCAATAATATTGAAAAAGGAAGAGTATGAGTATTCAACATTTCCGTGTCGCCCTTATTCCCT
TTTTTGCGGCATTTTGCCTTCCTGTTTTTGCTCACCCAGAAACGCTGGTGAAAGTAAAAGATGCTGAAGA
TCAGTTGGGTGCACGAGTGGGTTACATCGAACTGGATCTCAACAGCGGTAAGATCCTTGAGAGTTTTCGC
CCCGAAGAACGTTTTCCAATGATGAGCACTTTTAAAGTTCTGCTATGTGGCGCGGTATTATCCCGTATTG
ACGCCGGGCAAGAGCAACTCGGTCGCCGCATACACTATTCTCAGAATGACTTGGTTGAGTACTCACCAGT
CACAGAAAAGCATCTTACGGATGGCATGACAGTAAGAGAATTATGCAGTGCTGCCATAACCATGAGTGAT
AACACTGCGGCCAACTTACTTCTGACAACGATCGGAGGACCGAAGGAGCTAACCGCTTTTTTGCACAACA
TGGGGGATCATGTAACTCGCCTTGATCGTTGGGAACCGGAGCTGAATGAAGCCATACCAAACGACGAGCG
TGACACCACGATGCCTGTAGCAATGGCAACAACGTTGCGCAAACTATTAACTGGCGAACTACTTACTCTA
GCTTCCCGGCAACAATTAATAGACTGGATGGAGGCGGATAAAGTTGCAGGACCACTTCTGCGCTCGGCCC
TTCCGGCTGGCTGGTTTATTGCTGATAAATCTGGAGCCGGTGAGCGTGGGTCTCGCGGTATCATTGCAGC
ACTGGGGCCAGATGGTAAGCCCTCCCGTATCGTAGTTATCTACACGACGGGGAGTCAGGCAACTATGGAT
GAACGAAATAGACAGATCGCTGAGATAGGTGCCTCACTGATTAAGCATTGGTAACTGTCAGACCAAGTTT
ACTCATATATACTTTAGATTGATTTAAAACTTCATTTTTAATTTAAAAGGATCTAGGTGAAGATCCTTTT
TGATAATCTCATGACCAAAATCCCTTAACGTGAGTTTTCGTTCCACTGAGCGTCAGACCCCGTAGAAAAG
ATCAAAGGATCTTCTTGAGATCCTTTTTTTCTGCGCGTAATCTGCTGCTTGCAAACAAAAAAACCACCGC
TACCAGCGGTGGTTTGTTTGCCGGATCAAGAGCTACCAACTCTTTTTCCGAAGGTAACTGGCTTCAGCAG
AGCGCAGATACCAAATACTGTTCTTCTAGTGTAGCCGTAGTTAGGCCACCACTTCAAGAACTCTGTAGCA
CCGCCTACATACCTCGCTCTGCTAATCCTGTTACCAGTGGCTGCTGCCAGTGGCGATAAGTCGTGTCTTA
CCGGGTTGGACTCAAGACGATAGTTACCGGATAAGGCGCAGCGGTCGGGCTGAACGGGGGGTTCGTGCAC
ACAGCCCAGCTTGGAGCGAACGACCTACACCGAACTGAGATACCTACAGCGTGAGCTATGAGAAAGCGCC
ACGCTTCCCGAAGGGAGAAAGGCGGACAGGTATCCGGTAAGCGGCAGGGTCGGAACAGGAGAGCGCACGA
GGGAGCTTCCAGGGGGAAACGCCTGGTATCTTTATAGTCCTGTCGGGTTTCGCCACCTCTGACTTGAGCG
TCGATTTTTGTGATGCTCGTCAGGGGGGCGGAGCCTATGGAAAAACGCCAGCAACGCGGCCTTTTTACGG
TTCCTGGCCTTTTGCTGGCCTTTTGCTCACATGTTCTTTCCTGCGTTATCCCCTGATTCTCTCGAGGAGG
GCCTATTTCCCATGATTCCTTCATATTTGCATATACGATACAAGGCTGTTAGAGAGATAATTGGAATTAA
TTTGACTGTAAACACAAAGATATTAGTACAAAATACGTGACGTAGAAAGTAATAATTTCTTGGGTAGTTT
GCAGTTTTAAAATTATGTTTTAAAATGGACTATCATATGCTTACCGTAACTTGAAAGTATTTCGATTTCT
TGGCTTTATATATCTTGTGGAAAGGACGAAACACCGGGGTCTTCGATATTCAAGCGTCGGAAGACCTGCT
GGAGCAGCCCCCGATTTGTGGGGTGATTACAGCTTTTTTTGTGGACGGTGATATCGGCATTGATTATTGA
CTAGTTATTAATAGTAATCAATTACGGGGTCATTAGTTCATAGCCCATATATGGAGTTCCGCGTTACATA
ACTTACGGTAAATGGCCCGCCTGGCTGACCGCCCAACGACCCCCGCCCATTGACGTCAATAATGACGTAT
GTTCCCATAGTAACGCCAATAGGGACTTTCCATTGACGTCAATGGGTGGAGTATTTACGGTAAACTGCCC
ACTTGGCAGTACATCAAGTGTATCATATGCCAAGTCCGCCCCCTATTGACGTCAATGACGGTAAATGGCC
CGCCTGGCATTATGCCCAGTACATGACCTTACGGGACTTTCCTACTTGGCAGTACATCTACGTATTAGTC
ATCGCTATTACCATGGTGATGCGGTTTTGGCAGTACACCAATGGGCGTGGATAGCGGTTTGACTCACGGG
GATTTCCAAGTCTCCACCCCATTGACGTCAATGGGAGTTTGTTTTGGCACCAAAATCAACGGGACTTTCC
AAAATGTCGTAATAACCCCGCCCCGTTGACGCAAATGGGCGGTAGGCGTGTACGGTGGGAGGTCTATATA
AGCAGAGGTCGTTTAGTGAACCGTCAGATCACTAGTAGCTTTATTGCGGTAGTTTATCACAGTTAAATTG
CTAACGCAGTCAGTGCTCGACTGATCACAGGTAAGTATCAAGGTTACAAGACAGGTTTAAGGAGGCCAAT
AGAAACTGGGCTTGTCGAGACAGAGAAGATTCTTGCGTTTCTGATAGGCACCTATTGGTCTTACTGACAT
CCACTTTGCCTTTCTCTCCACAGGGGTACCGAAGCCGCTAGTCGACGCCACCATGCCCAAGAAGAAGCGG
AAGGTGGCCCAGGTGAGCAAGCAGACCTCCAAGAAGAGGGAGCTGAGCATCGACGAGTACCAGGGCGCCC
GGAAGTGGTGCTTCACCATTGCCTTCAACAAGGCCCTGGTGAACCGGGACAAGAACGACGGCCTGTTCGT
GGAAAGCCTGCTGAGACACGAGAAGTACAGCAAGCACGACTGGTACGACGAAGATACCCGGGCCCTGATC
AAGTGCAGCACCCAGGCCGCCAACGCCAAGGCTGAAGCCCTGGCGAACTACTTCAGTGCTTACCGGCATA
GCCCTGGCTGCCTGACCTTCACCGCCGAGGACGAACTGCGGACCATCATGGAGAGAGCCTATGAGCGGGC
CATCTTCGAGTGCAGAAGAAGAGAGACAGAGGTGATCATCGAGTTTCCCAGCCTGTTCGAGGGCGACCGG
ATCACCACCGCCGGCGTGGTGTTTTTCGTGAGCTTTTTCGTGGAAAGAAGAGTGCTGGATCGGCTGTATG
GAGCCGTGTCCGGCCTGAAGAAGAATGAGGGACAGTACAAGCTGACCCGGAAGGCCCTGAGCATGTACTG
CCTGAAGGACAGCAGATTCACCAAGGCCTGGGATAAGCGGGTGCTGCTGTTCAGAGACATCCTGGCCCAG
CTGGGAAGAATCCCCGCCGAGGCCTACGAGTACTACCACGGCGAGCAGGGTGATAAGAAGAGAGCTAACG
ACAATGAGGGCACAAATCCCAAGCGGCACAAGGACAAGTTCATCGAATTTGCACTGCACTACCTGGAAGC
CCAGCACAGCGAGATCTGCTTCGGCAGACGCCACATCGTGCGGGAAGAGGCCGGCGCCGGCGATGAGCAC
AAGAAGCACCGGACCAAGGGAAAGGTGGTGGTGGACTTCAGCAAGAAGGACGAGGACCAGAGCTACTATA
TCTCCAAGAACAACGTGATCGTGCGGATCGACAAGAACGCCGGCCCTAGAAGCTACCGGATGGGCCTGAA
CGAGCTGAAGTACCTCGTGCTGCTGAGCCTGCAGGGGAAGGGCGACGATGCCATCGCCAAGCTGTACAGA
TACAGACAGCACGTGGAGAACATCCTGGATGTGGTGAAGGTGACCGATAAGGATAACCACGTGTTCCTGC
CCCGCTTCGTGCTGGAGCAGCACGGCATCGGCAGAAAGGCCTTCAAGCAGCGGATCGATGGACGGGTGAA
GCACGTGCGGGGCGTGTGGGAGAAGAAGAAGGCCGCCACCAATGAAATGACCCTGCACGAGAAGGCCAGA
GACATCCTGCAGTACGTGAACGAAAACTGCACCCGGTCCTTCAACCCTGGCGAATACAACAGACTGCTGG
TGTGCCTGGTGGGCAAGGACGTGGAGAACTTTCAGGCCGGCCTGAAGCGGCTGCAGCTGGCCGAAAGGAT
CGATGGCCGGGTGTACTCCATCTTCGCCCAGACCAGCACCATCAATGAGATGCACCAGGTGGTGTGCGAC
CAGATCCTGAACCGGCTGTGCAGAATCGGCGACCAGAAGCTGTACGATTACGTGGGACTGGGCAAGAAGG
ACGAAATCGACTACAAGCAGAAGGTGGCCTGGTTCAAGGAGCACATCAGCATCCGGAGAGGATTCCTGAG
AAAGAAGTTCTGGTACGATAGCAAGAAGGGATTCGCAAAGCTGGTGGAGGAACACCTGGAGTCCGGCGGC
GGCCAGCGCGACGTGGGCCTGGACAAGAAGTACTACCACATCGACGCCATCGGCAGATTCGAGGGCGCCA
ACCCCGCCCTGTACGAGACCCTGGCCAGAGATCGGCTGTGCCTCATGATGGCCCAGTACTTCCTGGGCAG
CGTGAGAAAGGAACTGGGCAACAAGATTGTGTGGAGCAACGACAGCATCGAACTGCCTGTGGAAGGCTCT
GTGGGAAATGAGAAGAGCATCGTGTTCTCCGTGTCTGACTACGGCAAGCTGTACGTGCTGGACGATGCCG
AATTCCTGGGCCGGATCTGCGAATACTTCATGCCCCACGAAAAGGGCAAGATCCGGTACCACACAGTGTA
CGAAAAGGGCTTTAGAGCATACAACGACCTGCAGAAGAAGTGCGTGGAGGCCGTGCTGGCTTTCGAAGAG
AAGGTGGTGAAGGCCAAGAAGATGAGCGAGAAGGAAGGCGCCCACTACATCGACTTCCGGGAGATCCTGG
CCCAGACCATGTGCAAGGAGGCCGAGAAAACCGCAGTGAACAAGGTGGCGGCTGCCTTCTTCGCTGCGCA
CCTGAAGTTCGTGATTGACGAGTTCGGCCTGTTCAGCGACGTGATGAAGAAGTACGGCATCGAGAAGGAA
TGGAAGTTCCCTGTCAAGCCCAAGAAGAAGCGGAAGGTGGGTGGAGGCGGAGGTTCTGGGGGAGGAGGTA
GTGGCGGTGGTGGTTCAGGAGGCGGCGGAAGCCAGCTGCATTTACCGCAGGTTTTAGCTGACGCTGTCTC
ACGCCTGGTCCTGGGTAAGTTTGGTGACCTGACCGACAACTTCTCCTCCCCTCACGCTCGCAGAAAAGTG
CTGGCTGGAGTCGTCATGACAACAGGCACAGATGTTAAAGATGCCAAGGTGATAAGTGTTTCTACAGGAG
GCAAATGTATTAATGGTGAATACATGAGTGATCGTGGCCTTGCATTAAATGACTGCCATGCAGAAATAAT
ATCTCGGAGATCCTTGCTCAGATTTCTTTATACACAACTTGAGCTTTACTTAAATAACAAAGATGATCAA
AAAAGATCCATCTTTCAGAAATCAGAGCGAGGGGGGTTTAGGCTGAAGGAGAATGTCCAGTTTCATCTGT
ACATCAGCACCTCTCCCTGTGGAGATGCCAGAATCTTCTCACCACATGAGCCAATCCTGGAAGAACCAGC
AGATAGACACCCAAATCGTAAAGCAAGAGGACAGCTACGGACCAAAATAGAGTCTGGTCAGGGGACGATT
CCAGTGCGCTCCAATGCGAGCATCCAAACGTGGGACGGGGTGCTGCAAGGGGAGCGGCTGCTCACCATGT
CCTGCAGTGACAAGATTGCACGCTGGAACGTGGTGGGCATCCAGGGATCACTGCTCAGCATTTTCGTGGA
GCCCATTTACTTCTCGAGCATCATCCTGGGCAGCCTTTACCACGGGGACCACCTTTCCAGGGCCATGTAC
CAGCGGATCTCCAACATAGAGGACCTGCCACCTCTCTACACCCTCAACAAGCCTTTGCTCAGTGGCATCA
GCAATGCAGAAGCACGGCAGCCAGGGAAGGCCCCCAACTTCAGTGTCAACTGGACGGTAGGCGACTCCGC
TATTGAGGTCATCAACGCCACGACTGGGAAGGATGAGCTGGGCCGCGCGTCCCGCCTGTGTAAGCACGCG
TTGTACTGTCGCTGGATGCGTGTGCACGGCAAGGTTCCCTCCCACTTACTACGCTCCAAGATTACCAAGC
CCAACGTGTACCATGAGTCCAAGCTGGCGGCAAAGGAGTACCAGGCCGCCAAGGCGCGTCTGTTCACAGC
CTTCATCAAGGCGGGGCTGGGGGCCTGGGTGGAGAAGCCCACCGAGCAGGACCAGTTCTCACTCACGTAC
CCATACGACGTACCAGATTACGCTTAAGAATTCCTAGAGCTCGCTGATCAGCCTCGACTGTGCCTTCTAG
TTGCCAGCCATCTGTTGTTTGCCCCTCCCCCGTGCCTTCCTTGACCCTGGAAGGTGCCACTCCCACTGTC
CTTTCCTAATAAAATGAGGAAATTGCATCGCATTGTCTGAGTAGGTGTCATTCTATTCTGGGGGGTGGGG
TGGGGCAGGACAGCAAGGGGGAGGATTGGGAAGAGAATAGCAGGCATGCTGGGGAGCGGCCGCTAGTTAT
TAATAGTAATCAATTACGGGGTCATTAGTTCATAGCCCATATATGGAGTTCCGCGTTACATAACTTACGG
TAAATGGCCCGCCTGGCTGACCGCCCAACGACCCCCGCCCATTGACGTCAATAATGACGTATGTTCCCAT
AGTAACGCCAATAGGGACTTTCCATTGACGTCAATGGGTGGAGTATTTACGGTAAACTGCCCACTTGGCA
GTACATCAAGTGTATCATATGCCAAGTACGCCCCCTATTGACGTCAATGACGGTAAATGGCCCGCCTGGC
ATTATGCCCAGTACATGACCTTATGGGACTTTCCTACTTGGCAGTACATCTACGTATTAGTCATCGCTAT
TACCATGGTGATGCGGTTTTGGCAGTACATCAATGGGCGTGGATAGCGGTTTGACTCACGGGGATTTCCA
AGTCTCCACCCCATTGACGTCAATGGGAGTTTGTTTTGGCACCAAAATCAACGGGACTTTCCAAAATGTC
GTAACAACTCCGCCCCATTGACGCAAATGGGCGGTAGGCGTGTACGGTGGGAGGTCTATATAAGCAGAGC
TGGTTTAGTGAACCGTCAGATCCGCTAGCGCCACCATGGTGAGCAAGGGCGAGGAGGATAACATGGCCAT
CATCAAGGAGTTCATGCGCTTCAAGGTGCACATGGAGGGCTCCGTGAACGGCCACGAGTTCGAGATCGAG
GGCGAGGGCGAGGGCCGCCCCTACGAGGGCACCCAGACCGCCAAGCTGAAGGTGACCAAGGGTGGCCCCC
TGCCCTTCGCCTGGGACATCCTGTCCCCTCAGTTCATGTACGGCTCCAAGGCCTACGTGAAGCACCCCGC
CGACATCCCCGACTACTTGAAGCTGTCCTTCCCCGAGGGCTTCAAGTGGGAGCGCGTGATGAACTTCGAT
GACGGCGGCGTGGTGACCGTGACCCAGGACTCCTCCCTGCAGGACGGCGAGTTCATCTACAAGGTGAAGC
TGCGCGGCACCAACTTCCCCTCCGACGGCCCCGTAATGCAGAAGAAAACCATGGGCTGGGAGGCCTCCTC
CGAGCGGATGTACCCCGAGGACGGCGCCCTGAAGGGCGAGATCAAGCAGAGGCTGAAGCTGAAGGACGGC
GGCCACTACGACGCTGAGGTCAAGACCACCTACAAGGCCAAGAAGCCCGTGCAGCTGCCCGGCGCCTACA
ACGTCAACATCAAGTTGGACATCACCTCCCACAACGAGGACTACACCATCGTGGAACAGTACGAACGCGC
CGAGGGCCGCCACTCCACCGGCGGCATGGACGAGCTGTACAAGTAAACCGGTCTCTTGGCCCGGATCCCT
GTGCCTTCTAGTTGCCAGCCATCTGTTGTTTGCCCCTCCCCCGTGCCTTCCTTGACCCTGGAAGGTGCCA
CTCCCACTGTCCTTTCCTAATAAAATGAGGAAATTGCATCGCATTGTCTGAGTAGGTGTCATTCTATTCT
GGGGGGTGGGGTGGGGCAGGACAGCAAGGGGGAGGATTGGGAAAACAATAGCAGGCATGCTGGGGATGCG
GTGGGCTCTATGGAAGCTTCG
